Addgene plasmid #103905: INADL_PDZ_5
Purpose: Protein expression and purification of INADL PDZ5 domain
Depositing lab: Sachdev Sidhu. Depositing organization: University of Toronto. Publication: A specificity map for the PDZ domain family. Tonikian R, Zhang Y, Sazinsky SL, Currell B, Yeh JH, Reva B, Held HA, Appleton BA, Evangelista M, Wu Y, Xin X, Chan AC, Seshagiri S, Lasky LA, Sander C, Boone C, Bader GD, Sidhu SS. PLoS Biol. 2008 Sep 30;6(9):e239. doi: 10.1371/journal.pbio.0060239. PubMed 18828675.
Backbone
  Vector backbone: pGEX-6P-1
  Backbone size w/o insert (bp): 4984
  Vector type: Bacterial Expression
Growth in bacteria
  Bacterial resistance: Ampicillin, 100 μg/mL
  Growth temperature: 37°C
  Growth strain: DH5alpha
  Copy number: Unknown
Gene/Insert
  Gene/Insert name: INADL (alt name: INADL PDZ5)
  Species: H. sapiens (human)
  Entrez Gene: PATJ (a.k.a. Cipp, INADL, InaD-like, hINADL)
  Promoter: tac
  Tag / fusion protein: GST (N terminal on backbone)
  Cloning method: Restriction Enzyme; 5′ cloning site unknown (unknown if destroyed); 3′ cloning site unknown (unknown if destroyed)
  Sequencing primers: 5′ pGEX Fwd
Terms and licenses: Academic/Nonprofit Terms; Industry Terms: Not Available to Industry
How to cite: INADL_PDZ_5 was a gift from Sachdev Sidhu (Addgene plasmid # 103905 ; http://n2t.net/addgene:103905 ; RRID:Addgene_103905)
