[The description below was written by a language model from this plasmid's Addgene catalogue record and pLannotate feature annotations shown in this document.]
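Description:
INADL_PDZ_5 is a bacterial expression plasmid built on the pGEX-6P-1 backbone for producing and purifying the fifth PDZ domain of human INADL (also known as PATJ, Cipp or InaD-like) as a glutathione S-transferase fusion. The sequenced record is 5,346 nt. It replicates in E. coli from a ColE1/pMB1-type origin and is selected with ampicillin through the β-lactamase (AmpR) gene driven by its own promoter. The catalogue lists the copy number as unknown. Short annotated fragments of rop, the pBR322 bom region, a lac promoter/lacZα segment and an E. coli yciV fragment appear to be backbone remnants rather than functional payload.

The expression cassette begins with the tac promoter, a strong trp/lac hybrid, followed by a lac operator. The plasmid also carries lacI with its own promoter, so the lac repressor keeps transcription off until it is relieved by IPTG or lactose. Downstream lies the Schistosoma japonicum GST coding sequence, followed after a short linker by a fragment of roughly 370 bp annotated as human PATJ, which corresponds to the PDZ5 domain. This places GST at the N terminus of the fusion, allowing affinity capture on glutathione resin. The linker region is not annotated in the feature table, and the restriction sites used for cloning are recorded as unknown. The construct is intended for recombinant production of an isolated PDZ domain and was deposited in connection with a study that mapped binding specificities across the PDZ domain family.
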