Features (pLannotate 1.2.2; 17 found; start..end, strand, type, name):
      1..29      +  promoter       tac promoter: strong E. coli promoter; hybrid between the trp and lac UV5 promoters
     37..53      +  protein_bind   lac operator: The lac repressor binds to the lac operator to inhibit transcription in E. coli. This inhibition can be relieved by adding lactose or isopropyl-β-D-thiogalactopyranoside (IPTG). lac repressor encoded by lacI
     76..729     +  CDS            GST26_SCHJA: Experimental evidence at protein level: Swiss-Prot protein existence level 1. GST isoenzymes appear to play a central role in the parasite detoxification system. Other functions are also suspected including a role in increasing the solubility of haematin in the parasite gut. From Schistosoma japonicum (Blood fluke).
    769..1140    +  CDS            PATJ (fragment): INADL_HUMAN - Also known as CIPP From Homo sapiens (Human).
   1181..1220    +  CDS            rop (fragment): Rop protein, which maintains plasmids at low copy number; rop
   1322..1362    +  misc_feature   bom (fragment): basis of mobility region from pBR322
   1467..1571    +  promoter       AmpR promoter: bla
   1572..2432    +  CDS            AmpR: β-lactamase; bla; confers resistance to ampicillin, carbenicillin, and related antibiotics
   2603..3191    +  rep_origin     ori: high-copy-number ColE1/pMB1/pBR322/pUC origin of replication
   3377..3428    -  misc_feature   bom (fragment): basis of mobility region from pBR322
   3435..3512    +  promoter       lacI promoter: lacI
   3513..4595    +  CDS            lacI: lac repressor; lacI; The lac repressor binds to the lac operator to inhibit transcription in E. coli. This inhibition can be relieved by adding lactose or isopropyl-β-D-thiogalactopyranoside (IPTG).
   4608..4629    +  protein_bind   CAP binding site: CAP binding activates transcription in the presence of cAMP. E. coli catabolite activator protein
   4644..4674    +  promoter       lac promoter: promoter for the E. coli lac operon
   4682..4698    +  protein_bind   lac operator: The lac repressor binds to the lac operator to inhibit transcription in E. coli. This inhibition can be relieved by adding lactose or isopropyl-β-D-thiogalactopyranoside (IPTG). lac repressor encoded by lacI
   4718..4891    +  CDS            lacZα: LacZα fragment of β-galactosidase; lacZ fragment
   5155..5271    -  CDS            yciV (fragment): RNAAM_ECOLI - Also known as trpH From Escherichia coli (strain K12).
>Addgene plasmid #103905 | INADL_PDZ_5 | addgene full sequence | sequence record 199869 | Addgene NGS Result
TTGACAATTAATCATCGGCTCGTATAATGTGTGGAATTGTGAGCGGATAACAATTTCACACAGGAAACAG
TATTCATGTCCCCTATACTAGGTTATTGGAAAATTAAGGGCCTTGTGCAACCCACTCGACTTCTTTTGGA
ATATCTTGAAGAAAAATATGAAGAGCATTTGTATGAGCGCGATGAAGGTGATAAATGGCGAAACAAAAAG
TTTGAATTGGGTTTGGAGTTTCCCAATCTTCCTTATTATATTGATGGTGATGTTAAATTAACACAGTCTA
TGGCCATCATACGTTATATAGCTGACAAGCACAACATGTTGGGTGGTTGTCCAAAAGAGCGTGCAGAGAT
TTCAATGCTTGAAGGAGCGGTTTTGGATATTAGATACGGTGTTTCGAGAATTGCATATAGTAAAGACTTT
GAAACTCTCAAAGTTGATTTTCTTAGCAAGCTACCTGAAATGCTGAAAATGTTCGAAGATCGTTTATGTC
ATAAAACATATTTAAATGGTGATCATGTAACCCATCCTGACTTCATGTTGTATGACGCTCTTGATGTTGT
TTTATACATGGACCCAATGTGCCTGGATGCGTTCCCAAAATTAGTTTGTTTTAAAAAACGTATTGAAGCT
ATCCCACAAATTGATAAGTACTTGAAATCCAGCAAGTATATAGCATGGCCTTTGCAGGGCTGGCAAGCCA
CGTTTGGTGGTGGCGACCATCCTCCAAAATCGGATCTGGAAGTTCTGTTCCAGGGGCCCCTGGGATCCGG
GGAATTAGCACTGTGGTCCCCTGAAGTCAAGATTGTTGAACTAGTAAAAGATTGTAAAGGTTTGGGATTC
AGCATTTTGGATTACCAGGACCCTTTAGATCCTACAAGATCAGTGATTGTGATCCGCTCCCTGGTAGCAG
ATGGTGTAGCAGAAAGAAGTGGGGGACTATTACCTGGAGACCGCCTGGTCTCAGTCAATGAATACTGTTT
GGACAACACCTCACTTGCTGAAGCTGTGGAAATATTGAAAGCTGTGCCACCAGGCCTAGTACACCTTGGC
ATCTGTAAGCCTTTGGTGGAAGATAATGAAGAAGAAAGTTGTTATATTTTACATTCAAGCAGTAATGAAG
ACAAGACTGAATTTTCAGGATGAGTCGACTCGAGCGGCCGCATCGTGACTGACTGACGATCTGCCTCGCG
CGTTTCGGTGATGACGGTGAAAACCTCTGACACATGCAGCTCCCGGAGACGGTCACAGCTTGTCTGTAAG
CGGATGCCGGGAGCAGACAAGCCCGTCAGGGCGCGTCAGCGGGTGTTGGCGGGTGTCGGGGCGCAGCCAT
GACCCAGTCACGTAGCGATAGCGGAGTGTATAATTCTTGAAGACGAAAGGGCCTCGTGATACGCCTATTT
TTATAGGTTAATGTCATGATAATAATGGTTTCTTAGACGTCAGGTGGCACTTTTCGGGGAAATGTGCGCG
GAACCCCTATTTGTTTATTTTTCTAAATACATTCAAATATGTATCCGCTCATGAGACAATAACCCTGATA
AATGCTTCAATAATATTGAAAAAGGAAGAGTATGAGTATTCAACATTTCCGTGTCGCCCTTATTCCCTTT
TTTGCGGCATTTTGCCTTCCTGTTTTTGCTCACCCAGAAACGCTGGTGAAAGTAAAAGATGCTGAAGATC
AGTTGGGTGCACGAGTGGGTTACATCGAACTGGATCTCAACAGCGGTAAGATCCTTGAGAGTTTTCGCCC
CGAAGAACGTTTTCCAATGATGAGCACTTTTAAAGTTCTGCTATGTGGCGCGGTATTATCCCGTGTTGAC
GCCGGGCAAGAGCAACTCGGTCGCCGCATACACTATTCTCAGAATGACTTGGTTGAGTACTCACCAGTCA
CAGAAAAGCATCTTACGGATGGCATGACAGTAAGAGAATTATGCAGTGCTGCCATAACCATGAGTGATAA
CACTGCGGCCAACTTACTTCTGACAACGATCGGAGGACCGAAGGAGCTAACCGCTTTTTTGCACAACATG
GGGGATCATGTAACTCGCCTTGATCGTTGGGAACCGGAGCTGAATGAAGCCATACCAAACGACGAGCGTG
ACACCACGATGCCTGCAGCAATGGCAACAACGTTGCGCAAACTATTAACTGGCGAACTACTTACTCTAGC
TTCCCGGCAACAATTAATAGACTGGATGGAGGCGGATAAAGTTGCAGGACCACTTCTGCGCTCGGCCCTT
CCGGCTGGCTGGTTTATTGCTGATAAATCTGGAGCCGGTGAGCGTGGGTCTCGCGGTATCATTGCAGCAC
TGGGGCCAGATGGTAAGCCCTCCCGTATCGTAGTTATCTACACGACGGGGAGTCAGGCAACTATGGATGA
ACGAAATAGACAGATCGCTGAGATAGGTGCCTCACTGATTAAGCATTGGTAACTGTCAGACCAAGTTTAC
TCATATATACTTTAGATTGATTTAAAACTTCATTTTTAATTTAAAAGGATCTAGGTGAAGATCCTTTTTG
ATAATCTCATGACCAAAATCCCTTAACGTGAGTTTTCGTTCCACTGAGCGTCAGACCCCGTAGAAAAGAT
CAAAGGATCTTCTTGAGATCCTTTTTTTCTGCGCGTAATCTGCTGCTTGCAAACAAAAAAACCACCGCTA
CCAGCGGTGGTTTGTTTGCCGGATCAAGAGCTACCAACTCTTTTTCCGAAGGTAACTGGCTTCAGCAGAG
CGCAGATACCAAATACTGTCCTTCTAGTGTAGCCGTAGTTAGGCCACCACTTCAAGAACTCTGTAGCACC
GCCTACATACCTCGCTCTGCTAATCCTGTTACCAGTGGCTGCTGCCAGTGGCGATAAGTCGTGTCTTACC
GGGTTGGACTCAAGACGATAGTTACCGGATAAGGCGCAGCGGTCGGGCTGAACGGGGGGTTCGTGCACAC
AGCCCAGCTTGGAGCGAACGACCTACACCGAACTGAGATACCTACAGCGTGAGCTATGAGAAAGCGCCAC
GCTTCCCGAAGGGAGAAAGGCGGACAGGTATCCGGTAAGCGGCAGGGTCGGAACAGGAGAGCGCACGAGG
GAGCTTCCAGGGGGAAACGCCTGGTATCTTTATAGTCCTGTCGGGTTTCGCCACCTCTGACTTGAGCGTC
GATTTTTGTGATGCTCGTCAGGGGGGCGGAGCCTATGGAAAAACGCCAGCAACGCGGCCTTTTTACGGTT
CCTGGCCTTTTGCTGGCCTTTTGCTCACATGTTCTTTCCTGCGTTATCCCCTGATTCTGTGGATAACCGT
ATTACCGCCTTTGAGTGAGCTGATACCGCTCGCCGCAGCCGAACGACCGAGCGCAGCGAGTCAGTGAGCG
AGGAAGCGGAAGAGCGCCTGATGCGGTATTTTCTCCTTACGCATCTGTGCGGTATTTCACACCGCATAAA
TTCCGACACCATCGAATGGCGCAAAACCTTTCGCGGTATGGCATGATAGCGCCCGGAAGAGAGTCAATTC
AGGGTGGTGAATGTGAAACCAGTAACGTTATACGATGTCGCAGAGTATGCCGGTGTCTCTTATCAGACCG
TTTCCCGCGTGGTGAACCAGGCCAGCCACGTTTCTGCGAAAACGCGGGAAAAAGTGGAAGCGGCGATGGC
GGAGCTGAATTACATTCCCAACCGCGTGGCACAACAACTGGCGGGCAAACAGTCGTTGCTGATTGGCGTT
GCCACCTCCAGTCTGGCCCTGCACGCGCCGTCGCAAATTGTCGCGGCGATTAAATCTCGCGCCGATCAAC
TGGGTGCCAGCGTGGTGGTGTCGATGGTAGAACGAAGCGGCGTCGAAGCCTGTAAAGCGGCGGTGCACAA
TCTTCTCGCGCAACGCGTCAGTGGGCTGATCATTAACTATCCGCTGGATGACCAGGATGCCATTGCTGTG
GAAGCTGCCTGCACTAATGTTCCGGCGTTATTTCTTGATGTCTCTGACCAGACACCCATCAACAGTATTA
TTTTCTCCCATGAAGACGGTACGCGACTGGGCGTGGAGCATCTGGTCGCATTGGGTCACCAGCAAATCGC
GCTGTTAGCGGGCCCATTAAGTTCTGTCTCGGCGCGTCTGCGTCTGGCTGGCTGGCATAAATATCTCACT
CGCAATCAAATTCAGCCGATAGCGGAACGGGAAGGCGACTGGAGTGCCATGTCCGGTTTTCAACAAACCA
TGCAAATGCTGAATGAGGGCATCGTTCCCACTGCGATGCTGGTTGCCAACGATCAGATGGCGCTGGGCGC
AATGCGCGCCATTACCGAGTCCGGGCTGCGCGTTGGTGCGGATATCTCGGTAGTGGGATACGACGATACC
GAAGACAGCTCATGTTATATCCCGCCGTTAACCACCATCAAACAGGATTTTCGCCTGCTGGGGCAAACCA
GCGTGGACCGCTTGCTGCAACTCTCTCAGGGCCAGGCGGTGAAGGGCAATCAGCTGTTGCCCGTCTCACT
GGTGAAAAGAAAAACCACGCTAGCGCCCAATACGCAAACCGCCTCTCCCCGCGCGTTGGCCGATTCATTA
ATGCAGCTGGCACGACAGGTTTCCCGACTGGAAAGCGGGCAGTGAGCGCAACGCAATTAATGTAAGTTAG
CTCACTCATTAGGCACCCCAGGCTTTACACTTTATGCTTCCGGCTCGTATGTTGTGTGGAATTGTGAGCG
GATAACAATTTCACACAGGAAACAGCTATGACCATGATTACGGATTCACTGGCCGTCGTTTTACAACGTC
GTGACTGGGAAAACCCTGGCGTTACCCAACTTAATCGCCTTGCAGCACATCCCCCTTTCGCCAGCTGGCG
TAATAGCGAAGAGGCCCGCACCGATCGCCCTTCCCAACAGTTGCGCAGCCTGAATGGCGAATGGCGCTTT
GCCTGGTTTCCGGCACCAGAAGCGGTGCCGGAAAGCTGGCTGGAGTGCGATCTTCCTGAGGCCGATACTG
TCGTCGTCCCCTCAAACTGGCAGATGCACGGTTACGATGCGCCCATCTACACCAACGTGACCTATCCCAT
TACGGTCAATCCGCCGTTTGTTCCCACGGAGAATCCGACGGGTTGTTACTCGCTCACATTTAATGTTGAT
GAAAGCTGGCTACAGGAAGGCCAGACGCGAATTATTTTTGATGGCGTTGGAATTAGCTTATCGACTGCAC
GGTGCACCAATGCTTCTGGCGTCAGGCAGCCATCGGAAGCTGTGGTATGGCTGTGCAGGTCGTAAATCAC
TGCATAATTCGTGTCGCTCAAGGCGCACTCCCGTTCTGGATAATGTTTTTTGCGCCGACATCATAACGGT
TCTGGCAAATATTCTGAAATGAGCTG
